Addgene plasmid #32932: pMXs-Pax6
Depositing lab: Kevin Eggan. Depositing organization: Harvard University. Publication: Conversion of mouse and human fibroblasts into functional spinal motor neurons. Son EY, Ichida JK, Wainger BJ, Toma JS, Rafuse VF, Woolf CJ, Eggan K. Cell Stem Cell. 2011 Sep 2;9(3):205-18. 10.1016/j.stem.2011.07.014 PubMed 21852222.
Backbone
  Vector backbone: pMXs
  Backbone size w/o insert (bp): 4800
  Vector type: Mammalian Expression, Retroviral
Growth in bacteria
  Bacterial resistance: Ampicillin, 100 μg/mL
  Growth temperature: 37°C
  Growth strain: Stbl3
  Copy number: Unknown
Gene/Insert
  Gene/Insert name: Pax6 (isoform 2, transcript variant 5)
  Species: M. musculus (mouse)
  GenBank ID: NP_001231131.1
  Entrez Gene: Pax6 (a.k.a. 1500038E17Rik, AEY11, Dey, Gsfaey11, Pax-6, Sey)
  Promoter: 5'LTR
  Cloning method: Gateway Cloning
  Sequencing primers: 5′ pLXSN 5'
Terms and licenses: Academic/Nonprofit Terms; Industry Terms: Not Available to Industry
How to cite: pMXs-Pax6 was a gift from Kevin Eggan (Addgene plasmid # 32932 ; http://n2t.net/addgene:32932 ; RRID:Addgene_32932)
