[The description below was written by a language model from this plasmid's Addgene catalogue record and pLannotate feature annotations shown in this document.]
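Description:
pMXs-Pax6 is a Moloney murine leukemia virus-based retroviral expression plasmid built on the pMXs backbone and carrying the mouse Pax6 coding sequence (recorded as isoform 2, transcript variant 5). It is maintained in E. coli through a high-copy ColE1/pUC-type origin and an ampicillin resistance gene (β-lactamase with its own promoter). No mammalian selection marker or reporter appears in the feature table.

The viral portion runs from a 5' MMLV LTR, which the record names as the promoter driving the insert, through the MMLV packaging signal (with an adjacent fragment annotated as MESV Ψ), a truncated gag segment lacking its start codon, and a pol-derived region containing the splice acceptor. These elements allow the genomic RNA to be packaged efficiently when gag, pol and env are supplied in trans by a packaging cell line, and allow a spliced message to be produced for expression. The Pax6 open reading frame, about 1.3 kb, sits between attB1 and attB2 sites, consistent with its introduction by Gateway recombination, and is followed by the 3' LTR. The annotation tool matched the coding sequence to human PAX6, whereas the catalogue lists mouse as the species; the two orthologues are very highly conserved at the protein level. It also labelled a short piece of the 3' LTR as a self-inactivating ΔU3 fragment, but the adjoining LTR annotation and the use of the 5' LTR as promoter do not suggest a self-inactivating design.

Pax6 is a paired-box transcription factor involved in eye, central nervous system and pancreas development. The associated publication concerns converting mouse and human fibroblasts into functional spinal motor neurons, so the construct was presumably used for retroviral delivery of Pax6 as a reprogramming factor.
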