Features (pLannotate 1.2.2; 14 found; start..end, strand, type, name):
     22..615     +  LTR            LTR: long terminal repeat from Moloney murine leukemia virus
    678..877     +  misc_feature   MMLV Ψ: packaging signal of Moloney murine leukemia virus (MMLV)
    929..1017    +  misc_feature   MESV Ψ (fragment): packaging signal of murine embryonic stem cell virus
   1094..1510    +  CDS            gag (truncated): truncated Moloney murine leukemia virus (MMLV) gag gene lacking the start codon
   1520..1894    +  misc_feature   pol region: Moloney murine leukemia virus (MMLV) pol region containing the splice acceptor site
   1915..1939    +  protein_bind   attB1: mutant version of attB; recombination site for the Gateway® BP reaction BP Clonase™
   1960..3225    +  CDS            PAX6 (sequence withheld): PAX6_HUMAN - Also known as AN2. Experimental evidence at protein level: Swiss-Prot protein existence level 1. Transcription factor with important functions in the development of the eye, nose, central nervous system and pancreas. Required for the differentiation of pancreatic islet alpha cells (By similarity). Competes with PAX4 in binding to a common element in the glucagon, insulin and somatostatin promoters. Regulates specification of the ventral neuron subtypes by establishing the correct progenitor domains (By similarity). Acts as a transcriptional repressor of NFATC1- mediated gene expre
   3252..3276    -  protein_bind   attB2: mutant version of attB; recombination site for the Gateway® BP reaction BP Clonase™
   3325..3446    +  LTR            3' LTR (ΔU3) (fragment): self-inactivating 3' long terminal repeat (LTR) from Moloney murine leukemia virus
   3447..3916    +  LTR            LTR: long terminal repeat from Moloney murine leukemia virus
   3939..3974    -  CDS            lacI (fragment): lac repressor; lacI; The lac repressor binds to the lac operator to inhibit transcription in E. coli. This inhibition can be relieved by adding lactose or isopropyl-β-D-thiogalactopyranoside (IPTG).
   4157..4745    -  rep_origin     ori: high-copy-number ColE1/pMB1/pBR322/pUC origin of replication
   4909..5769    -  CDS            AmpR: β-lactamase; bla; confers resistance to ampicillin, carbenicillin, and related antibiotics
   5770..5874    -  promoter       AmpR promoter: bla
>Addgene plasmid #32932 | pMXs-Pax6 | addgene full sequence | sequence record 316100 | Addgene NGS Result
CCCGAAAAGTGCCACCTGCATAATGAAAGACCCCACCTGTAGGTTTGGCAAGCTAGCTTAAGTAACGCCA
TTTTGCAAGGCATGGAAAAATACATAACTGAGAATAGAAAAGTTCAGATCAAGGTCAGGAACAGATGGAA
CAGCTGAATATGGGCCAAACAGGATATCTGTGGTAAGCAGTTCCTGCCCCGGCTCAGGGCCAAGAACAGA
TGGAACAGCTGAATATGGGCCAAACAGGATATCTGTGGTAAGCAGTTCCTGCCCCGGCTCAGGGCCAAGA
ACAGATGGTCCCCAGATGCGGTCCAGCCCTCAGCAGTTTCTAGAGAACCATCAGATGTTTCCAGGGTGCC
CCAAGGACCTGAAATGACCCTGTGCCTTATTTGAACTAACCAATCAGTTCGCTTCTCGCTTCTGTTCGCG
CGCTTCTGCTCCCCGAGCTCAATAAAAGAGCCCACAACCCCTCACTCGGCGCGCCAGTCCTCCGATTGAC
TGAGTCGCCCGGGTACCCGTGTATCCAATAAACCCTCTTGCAGTTGCATCCGACTTGTGGTCTCGCTGTT
CCTTGGGAGGGTCTCCTCTGAGTGATTGACTACCCGTCAGCGGGGGTCTTTCATTTGGGGGCTCGTCCGG
GATCGGGAGACCCCTGCCCAGGGACCACCGACCCACCACCGGGAGGTAAGCTGGCCAGCAACTTATCTGT
GTCTGTCCGATTGTCTAGTGTCTATGACTGATTTTATGCGCCTGCGTCGGTACTAGTTAGCTAACTAGCT
CTGTATCTGGCGGACCCGTGGTGGAACTGACGAGTTCGGAACACCCGGCCGCAACCCTGGGAGACGTCCC
AGGGACTTCGGGGGCCGTTTTTGTGGCCCGACCTGAGTCCAAAAATCCCGATCGTTTTGGACTCTTTGGT
GCACCCCCCTAATAGGAGGGATATGTGGTTCTGGTAGGAGACGAGAACCTAAAACAGTTCCCGCCTCCGT
CTGAATTTTTGCTTTCGGTTTGGGACCGAAGCCGCGCCGCGCGTCTTGTCTGCTGCAGCATCGTTCTGTG
TTGTCTCTGTCTGACTGTGTTTCTGTATTTGTCTGAAAATTAGGGCCAGACTGTTACCACTCCCTTAAGT
TTGACCTTAGGTCACTGGAAAGATGTCGAGCGGATCGCTCACAACCAGTCGGTAGATGTCAAGAAGAGAC
GTTGGGTTACCTTCTGCTCTGCAGAATGGCCAACCTTTAACGTCGGATGGCCGCGAGACGGCACCTTTAA
CCGAGACCTCATCACCCAGGTTAAGATCAAGGTCTTTTCACCTGGCCCGCATGGACACCCAGACCAGGTC
CCCTACATCGTGACCTGGGAAGCCTTGGCTTTTGACCCCCCTCCCTGGGTCAAGCCCTTTGTACACCCTA
AGCCTCCGCCTCCTCTTCCTCCATCCGCCCCGTCTCTCCCCCTTGAACCTCCTCGTTCGACCCCGCCTCG
ATCCTCCCTTTATCCAGCCCTCACTCCTTCTCTAGGCGCCCCCATATGGCCATATGAGATCTTATATGGG
GCACCCCCGCCCCTTGTAAACTTCCCTGACCCTGACATGACAAGAGTTACTAACAGCCCCTCTCTCCAAG
CTCACTTACAGGCTCTCTACTTAGTCCAGCACGAAGTCTGGAGACCTCTGGCGGCAGCCTACCAAGAACA
ACTGGACCGACCGGTGGTACCTCACCCTTACCGAGTCGGCGACACAGTGTGGGTCCGCCGACACCAGACT
AAGAACCTAGAACCTCGCTGGAAAGGACCTTACACAGTCCTGCTGACCACCCCCACCGCCCTCAAAGTAG
ACGGCATCGCAGCTTGGATACACGCCGCCCACGTGAAGGCTGCCGACCCCGGGGGTGGACCATCCTCTAG
ACTGCCGGATCTAGCTAGTTAATCACAAGTTTGTACAAAAAAGCAGGCTCCGCGGCCGCCCCCTTCACC
[1266 nt withheld, positions 1960-3225]
TAAGGCGGCCAAGGGTGGGCGCGCCGACCCAGCTTTCTTGTACAAAGTGGTGATGACGATAAAATAAAAG
ATTTTATTTAGTCTCCAGAAAAAGGGGGGAATGAAAGACCCCACCTGTAGGTTTGGCAAGCTAGCTTAAG
TAACGCCATTTTGCAAGGCATGGAAAAATACATAACTGAGAATAGAGAAGTTCAGATCAAGGTCAGGAAC
AGATGGAACAGCTGAATATGGGCCAAACAGGATATCTGTGGTAAGCAGTTCCTGCCCCGGCTCAGGGCCA
AGAACAGATGGAACAGCTGAATATGGGCCAAACAGGATATCTGTGGTAAGCAGTTCCTGCCCCGGCTCAG
GGCCAAGAACAGATGGTCCCCAGATGCGGTCCAGCCCTCAGCAGTTTCTAGAGAACCATCAGATGTTTCC
AGGGTGCCCCAAGGACCTGAAATGACCCTGTGCCTTATTTGAACTAACCAATCAGTTCGCTTCTCGCTTC
TGTTCGCGCGCTTCTGCTCCCCGAGCTCAATAAAAGAGCCCACAACCCCTCACTCGGGGCGCCAGTCCTC
CGATTGACTGAGTCGCCCGGGTACCCGTGTATCCAATAAACCCTCTTGCAGTTGCATCCGACTTGTGGTC
TCGCTGTTCCTTGGGAGGGTCTCCTCTGAGTGATTGACTACCCGTCAGCGGGGGTCTTTCACATGCAGCA
TGTATCAAAATTMCAWCGCGCGGGGAGAGGCGGTTTGCGTATTGGGCGCTCTTCCGCTTCCTCGCTCACT
GACTCGCTGCGCTCGGTCGTTCGGCTGCGGCGAGCGGTATCAGCTCACTCAAAGGCGGTAATACGGTTAT
CCACAGAATCAGGGGATAACGCAGGAAAGAACATGTGAGCAAAAGGCCAGCAAAAGGCCAGGAACCGTAA
AAAGGCCGCGTTGCTGGCGTTTTTCCATAGGCTCCGCCCCCCTGACGAGCATCACAAAAATCGACGCTCA
AGTCAGAGGTGGCGAAACCCGACAGGACTATAAAGATACCAGGCGTTTCCCCCTGGAAGCTCCCTCGTGC
GCTCTCCTGTTCCGACCCTGCCGCTTACCGGATACCTGTCCGCCTTTCTCCCTTCGGGAAGCGTGGCGCT
TTCTCATAGCTCACGCTGTAGGTATCTCAGTTCGGTGTAGGTCGTTCGCTCCAAGCTGGGCTGTGTGCAC
GAACCCCCCGTTCAGCCCGACCGCTGCGCCTTATCCGGTAACTATCGTCTTGAGTCCAACCCGGTAAGAC
ACGACTTATCGCCACTGGCAGCAGCCACTGGTAACAGGATTAGCAGAGCGAGGTATGTAGGCGGTGCTAC
AGAGTTCTTGAAGTGGTGGCCTAACTACGGCTACACTAGAAGAACAGTATTTGGTATCTGCGCTCTGCTG
AAGCCAGTTACCTTCGGAAAAAGAGTTGGTAGCTCTTGATCCGGCAAACAAACCACCGCTGGTAGCGGTG
GTTTTTTTGTTTGCAAGCAGCAGATTACGCGCAGAAAAAAAGGATCTCAAGAAGATCCTTTGATCTTTTC
TACGGGGTCTGACGCTCAGTGGAACGAAAACTCACGTTAAGGGATTTTGGTCATGAGATTATCAAAAAGG
ATCTTCACCTAGATCCTTTTGCGGCCGGCCGCAAATCAATCTAAAGTATATATGAGTAAACTTGGTCTGA
CAGTTACCAATGCTTAATCAGTGAGGCACCTATCTCAGCGATCTGTCTATTTCGTTCATCCATAGTTGCC
TGACTCCCCGTCGTGTAGATAACTACGATACGGGAGGGCTTACCATCTGGCCCCAGTGCTGCAATGATAC
CGCGAGACCCACGCTCACCGGCTCCAGATTTATCAGCAATAAACCAGCCAGCCGGAAGGGCCGAGCGCAG
AAGTGGTCCTGCAACTTTATCCGCCTCCATCCAGTCTATTAATTGTTGCCGGGAAGCTAGAGTAAGTAGT
TCGCCAGTTAATAGTTTGCGCAACGTTGTTGCCATTGCTACAGGCATCGTGGTGTCACGCTCGTCGTTTG
GTATGGCTTCATTCAGCTCCGGTTCCCAACGATCAAGGCGAGTTACATGATCCCCCATGTTGTGCAAAAA
AGCGGTTAGCTCCTTCGGTCCTCCGATCGTTGTCAGAAGTAAGTTGGCCGCAGTGTTATCACTCATGGTT
ATGGCAGCACTGCATAATTCTCTTACTGTCATGCCATCCGTAAGATGCTTTTCTGTGACTGGTGAGTACT
CAACCAAGTCATTCTGAGAATAGTGTATGCGGCGACCGAGTTGCTCTTGCCCGGCGTCAATACGGGATAA
TACCGCGCCACATAGCAGAACTTTAAAAGTGCTCATCATTGGAAAACGTTCTTCGGGGCGAAAACTCTCA
AGGATCTTACCGCTGTTGAGATCCAGTTCGATGTAACCCACTCGTGCACCCAACTGATCTTCAGCATCTT
TTACTTTCACCAGCGTTTCTGGGTGAGCAAAAACAGGAAGGCAAAATGCCGCAAAAAAGGGAATAAGGGC
GACACGGAAATGTTGAATACTCATACTCTTCCTTTTTCAATATTATTGAAGCATTTATCAGGGTTATTGT
CTCATGAGCGGATACATATTTGAATGTATTTAGAAAAATAAACAAATAGGGGTTCCGCGCACATTTC
