>Addgene plasmid #32932 | pMXs-Pax6 | addgene partial sequence | sequence record 39845 | pMX-S1811 (GACGGCATCGCAGCTTGGATACAC)
CCGGGGGTGGACCATCCTCTAGACTGCCGGATCTAGCTAGTTAATCACAAGTTTGTACAAAAAAGCAGGC
TCCGCGGCCGCCCCCTTCACC
[694 nt withheld, positions 92-785]
